Addgene plasmid #223796: pCAG_ATG101
Purpose: Expression of recombinant protein for purification (co-expression with ATG13)
Depositing lab: James Hurley & Sascha Martens. Depositing organization: University of California, Berkeley. Publication: Reconstitution of BNIP3/NIX-mitophagy initiation reveals hierarchical flexibility of the autophagy machinery. Adriaenssens E, Schaar S, Cook ASI, Stuke JFM, Sawa-Makarska J, Nguyen TN, Ren X, Schuschnig M, Romanov J, Khuu G, Uoselis L, Lazarou M, Hummer G, Hurley JH, Martens S. Nat Cell Biol. 2025 Jul 25. doi: 10.1038/s41556-025-01712-y. PubMed 40715440.
Backbone
  Vector backbone: pCAG
  Vector type: Mammalian Expression
Growth in bacteria
  Bacterial resistance: Ampicillin, 100 μg/mL
  Growth temperature: 37°C
  Growth strain: DH5alpha
  Copy number: Unknown
Gene/Insert
  Gene/Insert name: ATG101
  Species: H. sapiens (human)
  Entrez Gene: ATG101 (a.k.a. C12orf44)
  Cloning method: Unknown
Terms and licenses: Academic/Nonprofit Terms; Industry Terms: Not Available to Industry
Depositor comments: Internal #: SMc1220
How to cite: pCAG_ATG101 was a gift from James Hurley & Sascha Martens (Addgene plasmid # 223796 ; http://n2t.net/addgene:223796 ; RRID:Addgene_223796)
