[The description below was written by a language model from this plasmid's Addgene catalogue record and pLannotate feature annotations shown in this document.]
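Description:
pCAG_ATG101 is a 5.5 kb mammalian expression plasmid built on the pCAG backbone and carrying the human autophagy gene ATG101 (also known as C12orf44). It is propagated in E. coli through a high-copy ColE1/pUC-type origin and selected with ampicillin via a β-lactamase (AmpR) cassette driven by its own bla promoter. No mammalian selection marker is annotated, which suggests the plasmid is meant for transient transfection rather than stable line generation. An SV40 origin of replication is present next to a fragment of the SV40 promoter and an SV40 poly(A) signal. This origin can support episomal amplification in cells expressing SV40 large T antigen. Remnants of the lac promoter, operator, CAP site and short lacI fragments are backbone carry-over with no evident role in expression.

The payload is driven by the composite CAG promoter, made up of the human cytomegalovirus immediate-early enhancer, the chicken β-actin promoter and a chimeric chicken β-actin/rabbit β-globin intron. This combination gives strong constitutive transcription in most mammalian cell types. The ATG101 coding sequence sits downstream and is terminated by the rabbit β-globin polyadenylation signal. The short "HBB" hits flanking the insert most likely reflect β-globin exon sequence belonging to the pCAG cassette rather than fused coding regions. No affinity or epitope tag is annotated on ATG101.

According to the record, the plasmid is used to produce recombinant protein for purification by co-expression with ATG13. This fits ATG101's known role in binding and stabilising ATG13, so any purification handle may sit on the partner construct, although the record does not say so. The associated work concerns biochemical reconstitution of BNIP3/NIX-dependent mitophagy initiation.
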