Features (pLannotate 1.2.2; 18 found; start..end, strand, type, name):
      4..383     +  enhancer       CMV enhancer: human cytomegalovirus immediate early enhancer
    385..659     +  promoter       chicken β-actin promoter: No description available
    660..1676    +  intron         chimeric intron: chimera between introns from chicken β-actin and rabbit β-globin
   1674..1730    +  CDS            HBB (fragment): HBB_LEPEU - Experimental evidence at protein level: Swiss-Prot protein existence level 1. Involved in oxygen transport from the lung to the various peripheral tissues. From Lepus europaeus (European hare).
   1756..2409    +  CDS            ATG101: ATGA1_HUMAN - Also known as C12orf44. Experimental evidence at protein level: Swiss-Prot protein existence level 1. Autophagy factor required for autophagosome formation. Stabilizes ATG13, protecting it from proteasomal degradation. From Homo sapiens (Human).
   2444..2521    +  CDS            HBB (fragment): HBB_PONPY - Experimental evidence at transcript level: Swiss-Prot protein existence level 2. Involved in oxygen transport from the lung to the various peripheral tissues. From Pongo pygmaeus (Bornean orangutan).
   2592..2647    +  polyA_signal   β-globin poly(A) signal: rabbit β-globin polyadenylation signal (Gil and Proudfoot, 1987)
   3032..3048    -  protein_bind   lac operator: The lac repressor binds to the lac operator to inhibit transcription in E. coli. This inhibition can be relieved by adding lactose or isopropyl-β-D-thiogalactopyranoside (IPTG). lac repressor encoded by lacI
   3056..3086    -  promoter       lac promoter: promoter for the E. coli lac operon
   3101..3122    -  protein_bind   CAP binding site: CAP binding activates transcription in the presence of cAMP. E. coli catabolite activator protein
   3135..3174    -  CDS            lacI (fragment): lac repressor; lacI; The lac repressor binds to the lac operator to inhibit transcription in E. coli. This inhibition can be relieved by adding lactose or isopropyl-β-D-thiogalactopyranoside (IPTG).
   3181..3203    +  promoter       SV40 promoter (fragment): SV40 enhancer and early promoter
   3227..3362    +  rep_origin     SV40 ori: SV40 origin of replication
   3382..3516    +  polyA_signal   SV40 poly(A) signal: SV40 polyadenylation signal
   3518..3572    -  CDS            lacI (fragment): lac repressor; lacI; The lac repressor binds to the lac operator to inhibit transcription in E. coli. This inhibition can be relieved by adding lactose or isopropyl-β-D-thiogalactopyranoside (IPTG).
   3755..4343    -  rep_origin     ori: high-copy-number ColE1/pMB1/pBR322/pUC origin of replication
   4514..5374    -  CDS            AmpR: β-lactamase; bla; confers resistance to ampicillin, carbenicillin, and related antibiotics
   5375..5479    -  promoter       AmpR promoter: bla
>Addgene plasmid #223796 | pCAG_ATG101 | addgene full sequence | sequence record 448033 | Addgene NGS Result
GTCGACATTGATTATTGACTAGTTATTAATAGTAATCAATTACGGGGTCATTAGTTCATAGCCCATATAT
GGAGTTCCGCGTTACATAACTTACGGTAAATGGCCCGCCTGGCTGACCGCCCAACGACCCCCGCCCATTG
ACGTCAATAATGACGTATGTTCCCATAGTAACGCCAATAGGGACTTTCCATTGACGTCAATGGGTGGAGT
ATTTACGGTAAACTGCCCACTTGGCAGTACATCAAGTGTATCATATGCCAAGTACGCCCCCTATTGACGT
CAATGACGGTAAATGGCCCGCCTGGCATTATGCCCAGTACATGACCTTATGGGACTTTCCTACTTGGCAG
TACATCTACGTATTAGTCATCGCTATTACCATGGTCGAGGTGAGCCCCACGTTCTGCTTCACTCTCCCCA
TCTCCCCCCCCTCCCCACCCCCAATTTTGTATTTATTTATTTTTTAATTATTTTGTGCAGCGATGGGGGC
GGGGGGGGGGGGGCGCGCGCCAGGCGGGGCGGGGCGGGGCGAGGGGCGGGGCGGGGCGAGGCGGAGAGGT
GCGGCGGCAGCCAATCAGAGCGGCGCGCTCCGAAAGTTTCCTTTTATGGCGAGGCGGCGGCGGCGGCGGC
CCTATAAAAAGCGAAGCGCGCGGCGGGCGGGAGTCGCTGCGCGCTGCCTTCGCCCCGTGCCCCGCTCCGC
CGCCGCCTCGCGCCGCCCGCCCCGGCTCTGACTGACCGCGTTACTCCCACAGGTGAGCGGGCGGGACGGC
CCTTCTCCTCCGGGCTGTAATTAGCGCTTGGTTTAATGACGGCTTGTTTCTTTTCTGTGGCTGCGTGAAA
GCCTTGAGGGGCTCCGGGAGGGCCCTTTGTGCGGGGGGAGCGGCTCGGGGGGTGCGTGCGTGTGTGTGTG
CGTGGGGAGCGCCGCGTGCGGCTCCGCGCTGCCCGGCGGCTGTGAGCGCTGCGGGCGCGGCGCGGGGCTT
TGTGCGCTCCGCAGTGTGCGCGAGGGGAGCGCGGCCGGGGGCGGTGCCCCGCGGTGCGGGGGGGGCTGCG
AGGGGAACAAAGGCTGCGTGCGGGGTGTGTGCGTGGGGGGGTGAGCAGGGGGTGTGGGCGCGTCGGTCGG
GCTGCAACCCCCCCTGCACCCCCCTCCCCGAGTTGCTGAGCACGGCCCGGCTTCGGGTGCGGGGCTCCGT
ACGGGGCGTGGCGCGGGGCTCGCCGTGCCGGGCGGGGGGTGGCGGCAGGTGGGGGTGCCGGGCGGGGCGG
GGCCGCCTCGGGCCGGGGAGGGCTCGGGGGAGGGGCGCGGCGGCCCCCGGAGCGCCGGCGGCTGTCGAGG
CGCGGCGAGCCGCAGCCATTGCCTTTTATGGTAATCGTGCGAGAGGGCGCAGGGACTTCCTTTGTCCCAA
ATCTGTGCGGAGCCGAAATCTGGGAGGCGCCGCCGCACCCCCTCTAGCGGGCGCGGGGCGAAGCGGTGCG
GCGCCGGCAGGAAGGAAATGGGCGGGGAGGGCCTTCGTGCGTCGCCGCGCCGCCGTCCCCTTCTCCCTCT
CCAGCCTCGGGGCTGTCCGCGGGGGGACGGCTGCCTTCGGGGGGGACGGGGCAGGGCGGGGTTCGGCTTC
TGGCGTGTGACCGGCGGCTCTAGAGCCTCTGCTAACCATGTTCATGCCTTCTTCTTTTTCCTACAGCTCC
TGGGCAACGTGCTGGTTATTGTGCTGTCTCATCATTTTGGCAAAGAATTCCTCGATCGACGGTATCGATG
CCACCATGAATTGCCGGTCAGAGGTCCTGGAAGTGAGCGTGGAAGGTAGACAGGTGGAAGAGGCTATGCT
GGCCGTGCTGCATACAGTGCTGCTGCACAGATCAACTGGCAAGTTCCATTACAAGAAAGAAGGAACATAT
TCCATCGGAACCGTGGGTACTCAGGACGTCGATTGCGACTTCATTGATTTTACTTACGTGCGCGTCAGCT
CCGAGGAACTGGACAGAGCACTCCGTAAGGTGGTCGGAGAATTCAAAGATGCCCTGAGGAACAGTGGCGG
AGACGGTCTGGGCCAGATGAGCCTCGAGTTCTATCAGAAGAAAAAGTCTAGATGGCCATTTTCAGATGAA
TGTATCCCCTGGGAAGTGTGGACCGTGAAGGTCCACGTGGTCGCCCTGGCTACTGAGCAGGAACGGCAGA
TCTGCCGCGAGAAAGTGGGCGAAAAGCTCTGTGAGAAGATCATCAACATCGTGGAAGTCATGAACCGTCA
TGAGTACCTGCCCAAGATGCCTACACAGAGCGAGGTGGATAATGTCTTCGACACCGGTCTGCGGGATGTG
CAGCCCTACCTCTATAAGATCTCCTTTCAGATTACAGACGCTCTGGGCACCTCTGTCACCACTACAATGC
GCAGGCTCATCAAAGACACCCTGGCACTCTAACCCGGGTGATATCTTAATTAATTAACTCGAGGAATTCA
CTCCTCAGGTGCAGGCTGCCTATCAGAAGGTGGTGGCTGGTGTGGCCAATGCCCTGGCTCACAAATACCA
CTGAGATCTTTTTCCCTCTGCCAAAAATTATGGGGACATCATGAAGCCCCTTGAGCATCTGACTTCTGGC
TAATAAAGGAAATTTATTTTCATTGCAATAGTGTGTTGGAATTTTTTGTGTCTCTCACTCGGAAGGACAT
ATGGGAGGGCAAATCATTTAAAACATCAGAATGAGTATTTGGTTTAGAGTTTGGCAACATATGCCCATAT
GCTGGCTGCCATGAACAAAGGTTGGCTATAAAGAGGTCATCAGTATATGAAACAGCCCCCTGCTGTCCAT
TCCTTATTCCATAGAAAAGCCTTGACTTGAGGTTAGATTTTTTTTATATTTTGTTTTGTGTTATTTTTTT
CTTTAACATCCCTAAAATTTTCCTTACATGTTTTACTAGCCAGATTTTTCCTCCTCTCCTGACTACTCCC
AGTCATAGCTGTCCCTCTTCTCTTATGGAGATCCCTCGACCTGCAGCCCAAGCTTGGCGTAATCATGGTC
ATAGCTGTTTCCTGTGTGAAATTGTTATCCGCTCACAATTCCACACAACATACGAGCCGGAAGCATAAAG
TGTAAAGCCTGGGGTGCCTAATGAGTGAGCTAACTCACATTAATTGCGTTGCGCTCACTGCCCGCTTTCC
AGTCGGGAAACCTGTCGTGCCAGCGGATCCGCATCTCAATTAGTCAGCAACCATAGTCCCGCCCCTAACT
CCGCCCATCCCGCCCCTAACTCCGCCCAGTTCCGCCCATTCTCCGCCCCATGGCTGACTAATTTTTTTTA
TTTATGCAGAGGCCGAGGCCGCCTCGGCCTCTGAGCTATTCCAGAAGTAGTGAGGAGGCTTTTTTGGAGG
CCTAGGCTTTTGCAAAAAGCTAACTTGTTTATTGCAGCTTATAATGGTTACAAATAAAGCAATAGCATCA
CAAATTTCACAAATAAAGCATTTTTTTCACTGCATTCTAGTTGTGGTTTGTCCAAACTCATCAATGTATC
TTATCATGTCTGGATCCGCTGCATTAATGAATCGGCCAACGCGCGGGGAGAGGCGGTTTGCGTATTGGGC
GCTCTTCCGCTTCCTCGCTCACTGACTCGCTGCGCTCGGTCGTTCGGCTGCGGCGAGCGGTATCAGCTCA
CTCAAAGGCGGTAATACGGTTATCCACAGAATCAGGGGATAACGCAGGAAAGAACATGTGAGCAAAAGGC
CAGCAAAAGGCCAGGAACCGTAAAAAGGCCGCGTTGCTGGCGTTTTTCCATAGGCTCCGCCCCCCTGACG
AGCATCACAAAAATCGACGCTCAAGTCAGAGGTGGCGAAACCCGACAGGACTATAAAGATACCAGGCGTT
TCCCCCTGGAAGCTCCCTCGTGCGCTCTCCTGTTCCGACCCTGCCGCTTACCGGATACCTGTCCGCCTTT
CTCCCTTCGGGAAGCGTGGCGCTTTCTCATAGCTCACGCTGTAGGTATCTCAGTTCGGTGTAGGTCGTTC
GCTCCAAGCTGGGCTGTGTGCACGAACCCCCCGTTCAGCCCGACCGCTGCGCCTTATCCGGTAACTATCG
TCTTGAGTCCAACCCGGTAAGACACGACTTATCGCCACTGGCAGCAGCCACTGGTAACAGGATTAGCAGA
GCGAGGTATGTAGGCGGTGCTACAGAGTTCTTGAAGTGGTGGCCTAACTACGGCTACACTAGAAGAACAG
TATTTGGTATCTGCGCTCTGCTGAAGCCAGTTACCTTCGGAAAAAGAGTTGGTAGCTCTTGATCCGGCAA
ACAAACCACCGCTGGTAGCGGTGGTTTTTTTGTTTGCAAGCAGCAGATTACGCGCAGAAAAAAAGGATCT
CAAGAAGATCCTTTGATCTTTTCTACGGGGTCTGACGCTCAGTGGAACGAAAACTCACGTTAAGGGATTT
TGGTCATGAGATTATCAAAAAGGATCTTCACCTAGATCCTTTTAAATTAAAAATGAAGTTTTAAATCAAT
CTAAAGTATATATGAGTAAACTTGGTCTGACAGTTACCAATGCTTAATCAGTGAGGCACCTATCTCAGCG
ATCTGTCTATTTCGTTCATCCATAGTTGCCTGACTCCCCGTCGTGTAGATAACTACGATACGGGAGGGCT
TACCATCTGGCCCCAGTGCTGCAATGATACCGCGAGACCCACGCTCACCGGCTCCAGATTTATCAGCAAT
AAACCAGCCAGCCGGAAGGGCCGAGCGCAGAAGTGGTCCTGCAACTTTATCCGCCTCCATCCAGTCTATT
AATTGTTGCCGGGAAGCTAGAGTAAGTAGTTCGCCAGTTAATAGTTTGCGCAACGTTGTTGCCATTGCTA
CAGGCATCGTGGTGTCACGCTCGTCGTTTGGTATGGCTTCATTCAGCTCCGGTTCCCAACGATCAAGGCG
AGTTACATGATCCCCCATGTTGTGCAAAAAAGCGGTTAGCTCCTTCGGTCCTCCGATCGTTGTCAGAAGT
AAGTTGGCCGCAGTGTTATCACTCATGGTTATGGCAGCACTGCATAATTCTCTTACTGTCATGCCATCCG
TAAGATGCTTTTCTGTGACTGGTGAGTACTCAACCAAGTCATTCTGAGAATAGTGTATGCGGCGACCGAG
TTGCTCTTGCCCGGCGTCAATACGGGATAATACCGCGCCACATAGCAGAACTTTAAAAGTGCTCATCATT
GGAAAACGTTCTTCGGGGCGAAAACTCTCAAGGATCTTACCGCTGTTGAGATCCAGTTCGATGTAACCCA
CTCGTGCACCCAACTGATCTTCAGCATCTTTTACTTTCACCAGCGTTTCTGGGTGAGCAAAAACAGGAAG
GCAAAATGCCGCAAAAAAGGGAATAAGGGCGACACGGAAATGTTGAATACTCATACTCTTCCTTTTTCAA
TATTATTGAAGCATTTATCAGGGTTATTGTCTCATGAGCGGATACATATTTGAATGTATTTAGAAAAATA
AACAAATAGGGGTTCCGCGCACATTTCCCCGAAAAGTGCCACCTGG
